Addgene plasmid #232405: MKC86_HBA1(tEPOR-2A-YFP)
Purpose: AAV production plasmid for tEPOR-2A-YFP vector from Fig. 2 that mediates HDR at HBA1 locus using HBA1-sg4 gRNA. HBA1 UTRs flank full tEPOR-2A-YFP cassette. Homology arms mediate full HBA1 replacement.
Depositing lab: Kyle Cromer & Matthew Porteus. Depositing organization: Stanford University. Publication: Enhancement of erythropoietic output by Cas9-mediated insertion of a natural variant in haematopoietic stem and progenitor cells. Luna SE, Camarena J, Hampton JP, Majeti KR, Charlesworth CT, Soupene E, Selvaraj S, Jia K, Sheehan VA, Cromer MK, Porteus MH. Nat Biomed Eng. 2024 Dec;8(12):1540-1552. doi: 10.1038/s41551-024-01222-6. Epub 2024 Jun 17. PubMed 38886504.
Backbone
  Vector backbone: KRD1
  Vector type: Mammalian Expression, AAV
Growth in bacteria
  Bacterial resistance: Ampicillin, 100 μg/mL
  Growth temperature: 37°C
  Growth strain: NEB Stable
  Copy number: Unknown
Gene/Insert 1
  Gene/Insert name: Truncated Erythropoietin Receptor (alt name: tEPOR)
  Species: H. sapiens (human)
  Entrez Gene: EPOR (a.k.a. EPO-R)
Gene/Insert 2
  Gene/Insert name: Hemoglobin Subunit Alpha 1 (alt name: HBA1)
  Species: H. sapiens (human)
  Entrez Gene: HBA1 (a.k.a. ECYT7, HBA-T3, HBH, METHBA)
Terms and licenses: Academic/Nonprofit Terms; Industry Terms: Not Available to Industry
How to cite: MKC86_HBA1(tEPOR-2A-YFP) was a gift from Kyle Cromer & Matthew Porteus (Addgene plasmid # 232405 ; http://n2t.net/addgene:232405 ; RRID:Addgene_232405)
