[The description below was written by a language model from this plasmid's Addgene catalogue record and pLannotate feature annotations shown in this document.]
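Description:
MKC86_HBA1(tEPOR-2A-YFP) is an AAV production (transfer) plasmid built on the KRD1 backbone, designed to package a homology-directed repair donor rather than a free-standing expression cassette. It is propagated in bacteria under ampicillin selection (AmpR with its native bla promoter) from a high-copy ColE1/pUC-type origin. An f1 phage origin and small remnants of the pBR322 bom and rop regions are also detected in the backbone. AAV2 inverted terminal repeats bracket the payload. The annotation finds one complete ITR downstream and only short fragments of the upstream one, which may reflect incomplete detection or sequencing of this repeat-rich structure. Use of a recombination-deficient growth strain is consistent with the need to keep the ITRs intact.

Between the ITRs lies a human EPOR coding sequence annotated as a fragment, matching the truncated erythropoietin receptor (tEPOR) named in the record. It is followed after a short gap by a yellow fluorescent protein identified as mCitrine. The gap corresponds to the 2A self-cleaving peptide named in the construct, which allows both proteins to be produced from one transcript. No promoter is annotated within the cassette. According to the record, the cassette is flanked by HBA1 untranslated regions and by homology arms that direct complete replacement of the HBA1 gene, so expression would presumably depend on the endogenous HBA1 regulatory elements after integration. The unannotated stretches on either side of the coding sequences presumably hold these arms and UTRs.

The vector is used together with Cas9 and the HBA1-sg4 guide RNA to knock tEPOR-2A-YFP into the HBA1 locus. This was done in work on haematopoietic stem and progenitor cells that aimed to enhance erythropoietic output, with YFP marking edited cells.
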