Features (pLannotate 1.2.2; 12 found; start..end, strand, type, name):
    441..490     -  misc_feature   bom (fragment): basis of mobility region from pBR322
    592..627     -  CDS            rop (fragment): Rop protein, which maintains plasmids at low copy number; rop
    722..826     +  promoter       AmpR promoter: bla
    827..1687    +  CDS            AmpR: β-lactamase; bla; confers resistance to ampicillin, carbenicillin, and related antibiotics
   1858..2446    +  rep_origin     ori: high-copy-number ColE1/pMB1/pBR322/pUC origin of replication
   2519..2546    +  repeat_region  AAV2 ITR (fragment): inverted terminal repeat of adeno-associated virus serotype 2 inverted
   2575..2602    +  repeat_region  AAV2 ITR (fragment): inverted terminal repeat of adeno-associated virus serotype 2 inverted
   3586..4899    +  CDS            EPOR (fragment): EPOR_HUMAN - Experimental evidence at protein level: Swiss-Prot protein existence level 1. Isoform EPOR-T acts as a dominant-negative receptor of EPOR- mediated signaling. From Homo sapiens (Human).
   4954..5670    +  CDS            mCitrine: mCitrine is a basic (constitutively fluorescent) yellow fluorescent protein published in 2001, derived from Aequorea victoria.
   6559..6699    +  repeat_region  AAV2 ITR: inverted terminal repeat of adeno-associated virus serotype 2 inverted
   6704..6755    -  misc_feature   bom (fragment): basis of mobility region from pBR322
   6774..440     +  rep_origin     f1 ori (across the origin) (sequence partly withheld): f1 bacteriophage origin of replication; arrow indicates direction of (+) strand synthesis
>Addgene plasmid #232405 | MKC86_HBA1(tEPOR-2A-YFP) | addgene full sequence | sequence record 462759 | Addgene NGS Result
[61 nt withheld, positions 1-61]
T
[46 nt withheld, positions 63-108]
C
[141 nt withheld, positions 110-250]
CCTTTGACGTTGGAGTCCACGTTCTTT
[37 nt withheld, positions 278-314]
ACTCTATCTCGGGCTATTCTTTTGATTTATAAGGGATTTTGCCGATTTCGGTCTATTGGTTAAAAAATGA
GCTGATTTAACAAAAATTTAACGCGAATTTTAACAAAATATTAACGTTTACAATTTTATGGTGCACTCTC
AGTACAATCTGCTCTGATGCCGCATAGTTAAGCCAGCCCCGACACCCGCCAACACCCGCTGACGCGCCCT
GACGGGCTTGTCTGCTCCCGGCATCCGCTTACAGACAAGCTGTGACCGTCTCCGGGAGCTGCATGTGTCA
GAGGTTTTCACCGTCATCACCGAAACGCGCGAGACGAAAGGGCCTCGTGATACGCCTATTTTTATAGGTT
AATGTCATGATAATAATGGTTTCTTAGACGTCAGGTGGCACTTTTCGGGGAAATGTGCGCGGAACCCCTA
TTTGTTTATTTTTCTAAATACATTCAAATATGTATCCGCTCATGAGACAATAACCCTGATAAATGCTTCA
ATAATATTGAAAAAGGAAGAGTATGAGTATTCAACATTTCCGTGTCGCCCTTATTCCCTTTTTTGCGGCA
TTTTGCCTTCCTGTTTTTGCTCACCCAGAAACGCTGGTGAAAGTAAAAGATGCTGAAGATCAGTTGGGTG
CACGAGTGGGTTACATCGAACTGGATCTCAACAGCGGTAAGATCCTTGAGAGTTTTCGCCCCGAAGAACG
TTTTCCAATGATGAGCACTTTTAAAGTTCTGCTATGTGGCGCGGTATTATCCCGTATTGACGCCGGGCAA
GAGCAACTCGGTCGCCGCATACACTATTCTCAGAATGACTTGGTTGAGTACTCACCAGTCACAGAAAAGC
ATCTTACGGATGGCATGACAGTAAGAGAATTATGCAGTGCTGCCATAACCATGAGTGATAACACTGCGGC
CAACTTACTTCTGACAACGATCGGAGGACCGAAGGAGCTAACCGCTTTTTTGCACAACATGGGGGATCAT
GTAACTCGCCTTGATCGTTGGGAACCGGAGCTGAATGAAGCCATACCAAACGACGAGCGTGACACCACGA
TGCCTGTAGCAATGGCAACAACGTTGCGCAAACTATTAACTGGCGAACTACTTACTCTAGCTTCCCGGCA
ACAATTAATAGACTGGATGGAGGCGGATAAAGTTGCAGGACCACTTCTGCGCTCGGCCCTTCCGGCTGGC
TGGTTTATTGCTGATAAATCTGGAGCCGGTGAGCGTGGGTCTCGCGGTATCATTGCAGCACTGGGGCCAG
ATGGTAAGCCCTCCCGTATCGTAGTTATCTACACGACGGGGAGTCAGGCAACTATGGATGAACGAAATAG
ACAGATCGCTGAGATAGGTGCCTCACTGATTAAGCATTGGTAACTGTCAGACCAAGTTTACTCATATATA
CTTTAGATTGATTTAAAACTTCATTTTTAATTTAAAAGGATCTAGGTGAAGATCCTTTTTGATAATCTCA
TGACCAAAATCCCTTAACGTGAGTTTTCGTTCCACTGAGCGTCAGACCCCGTAGAAAAGATCAAAGGATC
TTCTTGAGATCCTTTTTTTCTGCGCGTAATCTGCTGCTTGCAAACAAAAAAACCACCGCTACCAGCGGTG
GTTTGTTTGCCGGATCAAGAGCTACCAACTCTTTTTCCGAAGGTAACTGGCTTCAGCAGAGCGCAGATAC
CAAATACTGTTCTTCTAGTGTAGCCGTAGTTAGGCCACCACTTCAAGAACTCTGTAGCACCGCCTACATA
CCTCGCTCTGCTAATCCTGTTACCAGTGGCTGCTGCCAGTGGCGATAAGTCGTGTCTTACCGGGTTGGAC
TCAAGACGATAGTTACCGGATAAGGCGCAGCGGTCGGGCTGAACGGGGGGTTCGTGCACACAGCCCAGCT
TGGAGCGAACGACCTACACCGAACTGAGATACCTACAGCGTGAGCTATGAGAAAGCGCCACGCTTCCCGA
AGGGAGAAAGGCGGACAGGTATCCGGTAAGCGGCAGGGTCGGAACAGGAGAGCGCACGAGGGAGCTTCCA
GGGGGAAACGCCTGGTATCTTTATAGTCCTGTCGGGTTTCGCCACCTCTGACTTGAGCGTCGATTTTTGT
GATGCTCGTCAGGGGGGCGGAGCCTATGGAAAAACGCCAGCAACGCGGCCTTTTTACGGTTCCTGGCCTT
TTGCTGGCCTTTTGCTCACATGTCCTGCAGGCAGCTGCGCGCTCGCTCGCTCACTGAGGCCGCCCGGGCG
TCGGGCGACCTTTGGTCGCCCGGCCTCAGTGAGCGAGCGAGCGCGCAGAGAGGGAGTGGCCAACTCCATC
ACTAGGGGTTCCTGCGCTCCAGCCGGTTCCAGCTATTGCTTTGTTTACCTGTTTAACCAGTATTTACCTA
GCAAGTCTTCCATCAGATAGCATTTGGAGAGCTGGGGGTGTCACAGTGAACCACGACCTCTAGGCCAGTG
GGAGAGTCAGTCACACAAACTGTGAGTCCATGACTTGGGGCTTAGCCCGCACCCACCACCCCACGCGCCA
CCCCACAACCCCGGGTAGAGGAGTCTGAATCTGGAGCCGCCCTCAGCCCAGCCCCCTGCTTTTTGCGTCC
TGGTGTTTATTCCTTCCCGGTGCCCGTCACTCAAGCACACTGGTGACTATCGCCAGAGGGAAAGGGAGCT
GCAGGAAGCGAGGCTGGAGAGCAGGAGGGGCTCTGCGCAGAAATTCTTTTGAGTTCCTATGGGCCAGGGC
GTCCGGGTGCGCGCATTCCTCTCCGCCCCAGGATTGGGCGAAGCCTCCCGGCTCGCACTCGCTCGCCCGT
GTGTTCCCCGATCCCGCTGGAGTCGATGCGCGTCCAGCGCGTGCCAGGCCGGGGCGGGGGTGCGGGCTGA
CTTTCTCCCTCGCTAGGGACGCTCCGGCGCCCGAAAGGAAAGGGTGGCGCTGCGCTCCGGGGTGCACGAG
CCGACAGCGCCCGACCCCAACGGGCCGGCCCCGCCAGCGCCGCTACCGCCCTGCTCCCGGGCGAGCGGGA
TGGGCGGGAGTGGAGTGGCGGGTGGAGGGTGGAGACGTCCTGGCCCCCGCCCCGCGTGCACCCCCAGGGG
AGGCCGAGCCCGCCGCCCGGTCCCGCGCAGGCCCCGCCCGGGACTCCCTTGCGGTCCAGGCCGCGCCCCG
GGCTCCGCGCCAGCCAATGAGCGCCGCCCGGCCGGGCGTGCCCCCGCGCCCCAAGCATAAACCCTGGCGC
GCTCGCGGCCCGGCACTCTTCTGGTCCCCACAGACTCAGAGAGAACCCACCATGGACCACCTCGGGGCGT
CCCTCTGGCCCCAGGTCGGCTCCCTTTGTCTCCTGCTCGCTGGGGCCGCCTGGGCGCCCCCGCCTAACCT
CCCGGACCCCAAGTTCGAGAGCAAAGCGGCCTTGCTGGCGGCCCGGGGGCCCGAAGAGCTTCTGTGCTTC
ACCGAGCGGTTGGAGGACTTGGTGTGTTTCTGGGAGGAAGCGGCGAGCGCTGGGGTGGGCCCGGGCAACT
ACAGCTTCTCCTACCAGCTCGAGGATGAGCCATGGAAGCTGTGTCGCCTGCACCAGGCTCCCACGGCTCG
TGGTGCGGTGCGCTTCTGGTGTTCGCTGCCTACAGCCGACACGTCGAGCTTCGTGCCCCTAGAGTTGCGC
GTCACAGCAGCCTCCGGCGCTCCGCGATATCACCGTGTCATCCACATCAATGAAGTAGTGCTCCTAGACG
CCCCCGTGGGGCTGGTGGCGCGGTTGGCTGACGAGAGCGGCCACGTAGTGTTGCGCTGGCTCCCGCCGCC
TGAGACACCCATGACGTCTCACATCCGCTACGAGGTGGACGTCTCGGCCGGCAACGGCGCAGGGAGCGTA
CAGAGGGTGGAGATCCTGGAGGGCCGCACCGAGTGTGTGCTGAGCAACCTGCGGGGCCGGACGCGCTACA
CCTTCGCCGTCCGCGCGCGTATGGCTGAGCCGAGCTTCGGCGGCTTCTGGAGCGCCTGGTCGGAGCCTGT
GTCGCTGCTGACGCCTAGCGACCTGGACCCCCTCATCCTGACGCTCTCCCTCATCCTCGTGGTCATCCTG
GTGCTGCTGACCGTGCTCGCGCTGCTCTCCCACCGCCGGGCTCTGAAGCAGAAGATCTGGCCTGGCATCC
CGAGCCCAGAGAGCGAGTTTGAAGGCCTCTTCACCACCCACAAGGGTAACTTCCAGCTGTGGCTGTACCA
GAATGATGGCTGCCTGTGGTGGAGCCCCTGCACCCCCTTCACGGAGGACCCACCTGCTTCCCTGGAAGTC
CTCTCAGAGCGCTGCTGGGGGACGATGCAGGCAGTGGAGCCGGGGACAGATGATGAGGGCCCCCTGCTGG
AGCCAGTGGGCAGTGAGCATGCCCAGGATACCTATCTGGTGCTGGACAAATGGTTGCTGCCCCGGAACCC
GCCCAGTGAGGACCTCCCAGGGCCTGGTGGCAGTGTGGACATAGTGGCCATGGATGAAGGCTCAGAAGCA
TCCTCCTGCTCATCTGCTTTGGCCTCGAAGCCCAGCCCAGAGGGAGCCTCTGCTGCCAGCTTTGAGTACA
CTATCCTGGACCCCAGCTCCCAGCTCTTGCGTCCAGAGGGCAGGGGCAGCCTGCTGACCTGCGGCGACGT
GGAGGAGAACCCCGGCCCCATGGTGAGCAAGGGCGAGGAGCTGTTCACCGGGGTGGTGCCCATCCTGGTC
GAGCTGGACGGCGACGTAAACGGCCACAAGTTCAGCGTGTCCGGCGAGGGCGAGGGCGATGCCACCTACG
GCAAGCTGACCCTGAAGTTCATCTGCACCACCGGCAAGCTGCCCGTGCCCTGGCCCACCCTCGTGACCAC
CTTCGGCTACGGCCTGATGTGCTTCGCCCGCTACCCCGACCACATGAAGCAGCACGACTTCTTCAAGTCC
GCCATGCCCGAAGGCTACGTCCAGGAGCGCACCATCTTCTTCAAGGACGACGGCAACTACAAGACCCGCG
CCGAGGTGAAGTTCGAGGGCGACACCCTGGTGAACCGCATCGAGCTGAAGGGCATCGACTTCAAGGAGGA
CGGCAACATCCTGGGGCACAAGCTGGAGTACAACTACAACAGCCACAACGTCTATATCATGGCCGACAAG
CAGAAGAACGGCATCAAGGTGAACTTCAAGATCCGCCACAACATCGAGGACGGCAGCGTGCAGCTCGCCG
ACCACTACCAGCAGAACACCCCCATCGGCGACGGCCCCGTGCTGCTGCCCGACAACCACTACCTGAGCTA
CCAGTCCAAGCTGAGCAAAGACCCCAACGAGAAGCGCGATCACATGGTCCTGCTGGAGTTCGTGACCGCC
GCCGGGATCACTCTCGGCATGGACGAGCTGTACAAGTAATGGCCATGCTTCTTGCCCCTTGGGCCTCCCC
CCAGCCCCTCCTCCCCTTCCTGCACCCGTACCCCCGTGGTCTTTGAATAAAGTCTGAGTGGGCGGCAGCC
TGTGTGTGCCTGAGTTTTTTCCCTCAGCAAACGTGCCAGGCATGGGTGTGGACAGCAGCTGGGACACACA
TGGCTAGAACCTCTCTGCAGCTGGATAGGGTAGGAAAAGGCAGGGGCGGGAGGAGGGGATGGAGGAGGGA
AAGTGGAGCCACCGCGAAGTCCAGCTGGAAAAACGCTGGACCCTAGAGTGCTTTGAGGATGCATTTGCTC
TTTCCCGAGTTTTATTCCCAGACTTTTCAGATTCAATGCAGGTTTGCTGAAATAATGAATTTATCCATCT
TTACGTTTCTGGGCACTCTTGTGCCAAGAACTGGCTGGCTTTCTGCCTGGGACGTCACTGGTTTCCCAGA
GGTCCTCCCACATATGGGTGGTGGGTAGGTCAGAGAAGTCCCACTCCAGCATGGCTGCATTGATCCCCCA
TCGTTCCCACTAGTCTCCGTAAAACCTCCCAGATACAGGCACAGTCTAGATGAAATCAGGGGTGCGGGGT
GCAACTGCAGGCCCCAGGCAATTCAATAGGGGCTCTACTTTCACCCCCAGGTCACCCCAGAATGCTCACA
CACCAGACACTGACGCCCTGGGGCTGTCAAGATCAGGCGTTTGTCTCTGGGCCCAGCTCAGGGCCCAGCT
CAGCACCCACTCAGCTCCCCTGAGGCTGGGGAGCCTGTCCCATTGCGACTGGAGAGGAGAGCGGGGCCAC
AGAGGCCTGGCTAGAAGGTCCCTTCTCCCTGGTGTGTGTTTTCTCTCTGCTGAGCAGGCTTGCAGTGCCT
GGGGTACAGGCCGCAGGAACCCCTAGTGATGGAGTTGGCCACTCCTTCTCTGCGCGCTCGCTCGCTCACT
GAGGCCGGGCGACCAAAGGTCGCCCGACGCCCGGGCTTTGCCCGGGCGGCCTCAGTGAGCGAGCGAGCGC
GCAGCTGCCTGCAGGGGCGCCTGATGCGGTATTTTCTCCTTACGCATCTGTGCGGTATTTCACACCGCAT
A
[34 nt withheld, positions 6756-6789]
